>Addgene plasmid #191116 | pBad-MfnG | addgene full sequence | sequence record 373756 | Addgene NGS Result
GGGAGAAAGGCGGACAGGTATCCGGTAAGCGGCAGGGTCGGAACAGGAGAGCGCACGAGGGAGCTTCCAG
GGGGAAACGCCTGGTATCTTTATAGTCCTGTCGGGTTTCGCCACCTCTGACTTGAGCGTCGATTTTTGTG
ATGCTCGTCAGGGGGGCGGAGCCTATGGAAAAACGCCAGCAACGCGGCCTTTTTACGGTTCCTGGCCTTT
TGCTGGCCTTTTGCTCACATGTTCTTTCCTGCGTTATCCCCTGATTCTGTGGATAACCGTATTACCGCCT
TTGAGTGAGCTGATACCGCTCGCCGCAGCCGAACGACCGAGCGCAGCGAGTCAGTGAGCGAGGAAGCGGA
AGAGCGCCTGATGCGGTATTTTCTCCTTACGCATCTGTGCGGTATTTCACACCGCATATGGTGCACTCTC
AGTACAATCTGCTCTGATGCCGCATAGTTAAGCCAGTATACACTCCGCTATCGCTACGTGACTGGGTCAT
GGCTGCGCCCCGACACCCGCCAACACCCGCTGACGCGCCCTGACGGGCTTGTCTGCTCCCGGCATCCGCT
TACAGACAAGCTGTGACCGTCTCCGGGAGCTGCATGTGTCAGAGGTTTTCACCGTCATCACCGAAACGCG
CGAGGCAGCAGATCAATTCGCGCGCGAAGGCGAAGCGGCATGCATAATGTGCCTGTCAAATGGACGAAGC
AGGGATTCTGCAAACCCTATGCTACTCCGTCAAGCCGTCAATTGTCTGATTCGTTACCAATTATGACAAC
TTGACGGCTACATCATTCACTTTTTCTTCACAACCGGCACGGAACTCGCTCGGGCTGGCCCCGGTGCATT
TTTTAAATACCCGCGAGAAATAGAGTTGATCGTCAAAACCAACATTGCGACCGACGGTGGCGATAGGCAT
CCGGGTGGTGCTCAAAAGCAGCTTCGCCTGGCTGATACGTTGGTCCTCGCGCCAGCTTAAGACGCTAATC
CCTAACTGCTGGCGGAAAAGATGTGACAGACGCGACGGCGACAAGCAAACATGCTGTGCGACGCTGGCGA
TATCAAAATTGCTGTCTGCCAGGTGATCGCTGATGTACTGACAAGCCTCGCGTACCCGATTATCCATCGG
TGGATGGAGCGACTCGTTAATCGCTTCCATGCGCCGCAGTAACAATTGCTCAAGCAGATTTATCGCCAGC
AGCTCCGAATAGCGCCCTTCCCCTTGCCCGGCGTTAATGATTTGCCCAAACAGGTCGCTGAAATGCGGCT
GGTGCGCTTCATCCGGGCGAAAGAACCCCGTATTGGCAAATATTGACGGCCAGTTAAGCCATTCATGCCA
GTAGGCGCGCGGACGAAAGTAAACCCACTGGTGATACCATTCGCGAGCCTCCGGATGACGACCGTAGTGA
TGAATCTCTCCTGGCGGGAACAGCAAAATATCACCCGGTCGGCAAACAAATTCTCGTCCCTGATTTTTCA
CCACCCCCTGACCGCGAATGGTGAGATTGAGAATATAACCTTTCATTCCCAGCGGTCGGTCGATAAAAAA
ATCGAGATAACCGTTGGCCTCAATCGGCGTTAAACCCGCCACCAGATGGGCATTAAACGAGTATCCCGGC
AGCAGGGGATCATTTTGCGCTTCAGCCATACTTTTCATACTCCCGCCATTCAGAGAAGAAACCAATTGTC
CATATTGCATCAGACATTGCCGTCACTGCGTCTTTTACTGGCTCTTCTCGCTAACCAAACCGGTAACCCT
GATTATTTGCACGGAGTCACACTTTGCTATGCCATAGCATTTTTATCCATAAGATTAGCGGATCCTACCT
GACGCTTTTTATCGCAACTCTCTACTGTTTCTCCATACCCGTTTTTTTGGGCTAGAAATAATTTTGTTTA
ACTTTAAGAAGGAGAATACATCAACTAGTACGCAAGTTCACGTAAAAAGGGTATCTAGAGGTTGAGGTGA
TTTTATGACTCCAGAGGGGAATGTGTCATTGGTGGATGAGAGCTTGTTAGTCGGCGTTACGGATGAGGAT
CGCGCAGTCCGTTCTGCCCACCAATTCTATGAGCGTTTAATTGGTTTGTGGGCGCCTGCAGTAATGGAGG
CTGCCCATGAGTTGGGCGTTTTTGCTGCCTTAGCAGAAGCGCCTGCTGACTCAGGGGAACTGGCTCGCCG
CCTGGATTGCGACGCCCGTGCTATGCGTGTATTGCTGGACGCATTATACGCATATGACGTCATTGACCGC
ATCCATGATACTAACGGCTTTCGTTATTTACTTAGTGCCGAGGCACGTGAATGCCTTCTTCCGGGTACGC
TGTTTTCCTTAGTCGGCAAGTTCATGCATGACATCAACGTGGCCTGGCCTGCCTGGCGCAATCTTGCTGA
AGTGGTGCGCCACGGCGCGCGTGATACGTCCGGCGCCGAATCTCCAAATGGCATCGCACAGGAAGACTAT
GAATCTTTGGTCGGAGGGATCAATTTTTGGGCACCTCCAATCGTGACGACCTTGTCTCGCAAACTGCGTG
CCTCTGGACGTTCGGGGGATGCAACAGCCTCCGTGCTGGATGTTGGCTGCGGTACGGGACTGTACTCACA
GCTGCTGTTACGCGAGTTCCCTCGTTGGACAGCCACAGGCTTAGACGTCGAACGTATCGCGACTTTAGCT
AATGCTCAGGCACTGCGCTTGGGAGTCGAAGAGCGTTTTGCAACTCGTGCCGGGGATTTCTGGCGCGGAG
GCTGGGGAACAGGCTACGACTTAGTCTTGTTTGCCAATATTTTCCATTTGCAAACGCCAGCATCAGCAGT
CCGTCTTATGCGTCATGCCGCCGCTTGTCTGGCGCCCGACGGTTTAGTGGCTGTAGTAGACCAAATTGTA
GATGCCGACCGTGAACCCAAAACCCCACAGGATCGTTTTGCTTTATTATTTGCGGCCTCAATGACCAACA
CTGGTGGCGGCGACGCATATACATTCCAAGAGTATGAAGAATGGTTTACCGCAGCGGGATTGCAGCGCAT
TGAAACTTTGGACACTCCAATGCATCGCATTCTTTTAGCCCGTCGCGCCACCGAACCTAGCGCAGTCCCG
GAGGGACAGTGATAAGTCGACCGATGCCCTTGAGAGCCTTCAACCCAGTCAGCTCCTTCCGGTGGGCGCG
GGGCATGACTATCGTCGCCGCACTTATGACTGTCTTCTTTATCATGCAACTCGTAGGACAGGTGCCAAAC
GGTCTCCAGCTTGGCTGTTTTGGCGGATGAGAGAAGATTTTCAGCCTGATACAGATTAAATCAGAACGCA
GAAGCGGTCTGATAAAACAGAATTTGCCTGGCGGCAGTAGCGCGGTGGTCCCACCTGACCCCATGCCGAA
CTCAGAAGTGAAACGCCGTAGCGCCGATGGTAGTGTGGGGTCTCCCCATGCGAGAGTAGGGAACTGCCAG
GCATCAAATAAAACGAAAGGCTCAGTCGAAAGACTGGGCCTTTCGTTTTATCTGTTGTTTGTCGGTGAAC
GCTCTCCTGAGTAGGACAAATCCGCCGGGAGCGGATTTGAACGTTGCGAAGCAACGGCCCGGAGGGTGGC
GGGCAGGACGCCCGCCATAAACTGCCAGGCATCAAATTAAGCAGAAGGCCATCCTGACGGATGGCCTTTT
TGCGTTTCTACAAACTCTTTTGTTTATTTTTCTAAATACATTCAAATATGTATCCGCTCATGAGACAATA
ACCCTGATAAATGCTTCAATAATATTGAAAAAGGAAGAGTATGAGTATTCAACATTTCCGTGTCGCCCTT
ATTCCCTTTTTTGCGGCATTTTGCCTTCCTGTTTTTGCTCACCCAGAAACGCTGGTGAAAGTAAAAGATG
CTGAAGATCAGTTGGGTGCACGAGTGGGTTACATCGAACTGGATCTCAACAGCGGTAAGATCCTTGAGAG
TTTTCGCCCCGAAGAACGTTTTCCAATGATGAGCACTTTTAAAGTTCTGCTATGTGGCGCGGTATTATCC
CGTGTTGACGCCGGGCAAGAGCAACTCGGTCGCCGCATACACTATTCTCAGAATGACTTGGTTGAGTACT
CACCAGTCACAGAAAAGCATCTTACGGATGGCATGACAGTAAGAGAATTATGCAGTGCTGCCATAACCAT
GAGTGATAACACTGCGGCCAACTTACTTCTGACAACGATCGGAGGACCGAAGGAGCTAACCGCTTTTTTG
CACAACATGGGGGATCATGTAACTCGCCTTGATCGTTGGGAACCGGAGCTGAATGAAGCCATACCAAACG
ACGAGCGTGACACCACGATGCCTGTAGCAATGGCAACAACGTTGCGCAAACTATTAACTGGCGAACTACT
TACTCTAGCTTCCCGGCAACAATTAATAGACTGGATGGAGGCGGATAAAGTTGCAGGACCACTTCTGCGC
TCGGCCCTTCCGGCTGGCTGGTTTATTGCTGATAAATCTGGAGCCGGTGAGCGTGGGTCTCGCGGTATCA
TTGCAGCACTGGGGCCAGATGGTAAGCCCTCCCGTATCGTAGTTATCTACACGACGGGGAGTCAGGCAAC
TATGGATGAACGAAATAGACAGATCGCTGAGATAGGTGCCTCACTGATTAAGCATTGGTAACTGTCAGAC
CAAGTTTACTCATATATACTTTAGATTGATTTAAAACTTCATTTTTAATTTAAAAGGATCTAGGTGAAGA
TCCTTTTTGATAATCTCATGACCAAAATCCCTTAACGTGAGTTTTCGTTCCACTGAGCGTCAGACCCCGT
AGAAAAGATCAAAGGATCTTCTTGAGATCCTTTTTTTCTGCGCGTAATCTGCTGCTTGCAAACAAAAAAA
CCACCGCTACCAGCGGTGGTTTGTTTGCCGGATCAAGAGCTACCAACTCTTTTTCCGAAGGTAACTGGCT
TCAGCAGAGCGCAGATACCAAATACTGTCCTTCTAGTGTAGCCGTAGTTAGGCCACCACTTCAAGAACTC
TGTAGCACCGCCTACATACCTCGCTCTGCTAATCCTGTTACCAGTGGCTGCTGCCAGTGGCGATAAGTCG
TGTCTTACCGGGTTGGACTCAAGACGATAGTTACCGGATAAGGCGCAGCGGTCGGGCTGAACGGGGGGTT
CGTGCACACAGCCCAGCTTGGAGCGAACGACCTACACCGAACTGAGATACCTACAGCGTGAGCTATGAGA
AAGCGCCACGCTTCCCGAA
Features (pLannotate 1.2.2; 13 found; start..end, strand, type, name):
    357..497     -  misc_feature   bom: basis of mobility region from pBR322
    599..639     -  CDS            rop (fragment): Rop protein, which maintains plasmids at low copy number; rop
    761..1639    -  CDS            araC: L-arabinose regulatory protein; araC
   1666..1749    +  promoter       araBAD promoter (fragment): araBAD; promoter of the L-arabinose operon of E. coli; the araC regulatory gene is transcribed in the opposite direction (Guzman et al., 1995)
   1750..1856    +  promoter       araBAD promoter (fragment): araBAD; promoter of the L-arabinose operon of E. coli; the araC regulatory gene is transcribed in the opposite direction (Guzman et al., 1995)
   1883..1905    +  RBS            RBS: efficient ribosome binding site from bacteriophage T7 gene 10 (Olins and Rangwala, 1989)
   3096..3216    +  CDS            TcR (fragment): tetracycline efflux protein; tet; confers resistance to tetracycline
   3316..3431    +  ncRNA          5S rRNA: Accession: RF00001 - 5S ribosomal RNA
   3435..3521    +  terminator     rrnB T1 terminator: Escherichia coli rrnB; transcription terminator T1 from the E. coli rrnB gene
   3613..3640    +  terminator     rrnB T2 terminator: transcription terminator T2 from the E. coli rrnB gene
   3659..3750    +  promoter       AmpR promoter: bla
   3751..4611    +  CDS            AmpR: β-lactamase; bla; confers resistance to ampicillin, carbenicillin, and related antibiotics
   4782..171     +  rep_origin     ori (across the origin): high-copy-number ColE1/pMB1/pBR322/pUC origin of replication
