[The description below was written by a language model from this plasmid's Addgene catalogue record and pLannotate feature annotations shown in this document.]
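Description:
pBad-MfnG is a bacterial expression plasmid of about 5.2 kb, built on a pBad backbone, for arabinose-inducible production of MfnG in E. coli. It replicates from a ColE1/pMB1-type origin and retains the pBR322 bom (basis of mobility) region; only a short fragment of the rop gene is annotated, and the catalogue lists the copy number as unknown. Selection is by ampicillin through a β-lactamase gene driven by its own bla promoter. A small tetracycline-resistance fragment downstream of the insert region appears to be a non-functional backbone remnant rather than a usable marker.

The payload is a 1,128 bp synthetic MfnG coding sequence from Streptomyces drozdowiczii. The feature table does not annotate this ORF directly, but there is an unannotated gap of matching size between the bacteriophage T7 gene 10 ribosome binding site and the downstream backbone elements, which is where the insert presumably sits. Transcription comes from the araBAD promoter, with the divergently oriented araC gene supplying the regulator that represses the promoter without L-arabinose and activates it when the sugar is present, giving tight, titratable control. Transcripts are terminated by the rrnB T1 and T2 terminators, which are preceded by a 5S rRNA segment carried over from the rrnB operon. No epitope or purification tags are annotated or mentioned in the record.

The stated purpose is simply expression of MfnG in E. coli. The associated publication concerns expanding the eukaryotic genetic code with a biosynthesized noncanonical amino acid, suggesting the enzyme was studied in that biosynthetic context, although the record does not describe its specific activity.
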