Addgene plasmid #191116: pBad-MfnG
Purpose: Expresses MfnG in E. coli
Depositing lab: Han Xiao. Depositing organization: Rice University. Publication: Expanding the eukaryotic genetic code with a biosynthesized 21st amino acid. Wu KL, Moore JA, Miller MD, Chen Y, Lee C, Xu W, Peng Z, Duan Q, Phillips GN Jr, Uribe RA, Xiao H. Protein Sci. 2022 Oct;31(10):e4443. doi: 10.1002/pro.4443. PubMed 36173166.
Backbone
  Vector backbone: pBad
  Vector type: Bacterial Expression
Growth in bacteria
  Bacterial resistance: Ampicillin, 100 μg/mL
  Growth temperature: 37°C
  Growth strain: DH5alpha
  Copy number: Unknown
Gene/Insert
  Gene/Insert name: MfnG
  Species: Streptomyces drozdowiczii
  Insert size (bp): 1128
Resource information
  A portion of this plasmid was derived from a plasmid made by: Synthetic
Terms and licenses: Academic/Nonprofit Terms; Industry Terms: Not Available to Industry
How to cite: pBad-MfnG was a gift from Han Xiao (Addgene plasmid # 191116 ; http://n2t.net/addgene:191116 ; RRID:Addgene_191116)
